>Addgene plasmid #84879 | 2 gRNA concatmer | addgene partial sequence | sequence record 165568 | pBABE5 5'-CTTTATCCAGCCCTCAC-3'
GGTCGGGCAGGAAGAGGGCCTATTTCCCATGATTCCTTCATATTTGCATATACGATACAAGGCTGTTAGA
GAGATAATTAGAATTAATTTGACTGTAAACACAAAGATATTAGTACAAAATACGTGACGTAGAAAGTAAT
AATTTCTTGGGTAGTTTGCAGTTTTAAAATTATGTTTTAAAATGGACTATCATATGCTTACCGTAACTTG
AAAGTATTTCGATTTCTTGGCTTTATATATCTTGTGGAAAGGACGAAACACCGGGTCTTCGAGAAGACGT
TTTAGAGCTAGAAATAGCAAGTTAAAATAAGGCTAGTCCGTTATCAACTTGAAAAAGTGGCACCGAGTCG
GTGCTTTTTTGACTACAAGGACGACGATGACAAGGATCTCCAAGGTCGGGCAGGAAGAGGGCCTATTTCC
CATGATTCCTTCATATTTGCATATACGATACAAGGCTGTTAGAGAGATAATTAGAATTAATTTGACTGTA
AACACAAAGATATTAGTACAAAATACGTGACGTAGAAAGTAATAATTTCTTGGGTAGTTTGCAGTTTTAA
AATTATGTTTTAAAATGGACTATCATATGCTTACCGTAACTTGAAAGTATTTCGATTTCTTGGCTTTATA
TATCTTGTGGAAAGGACGAAACACCGGAGTCTTCGAGAAGACAGTTTTAGAGCTAGAAATAGCAAGTTAA
AATAAGGCTAGTCCGTTATCAACTTGAAAAAGTGGCACCGAGTCGGTGCTTTTTTACCCCTACGACGTGC
CCGACTACGCCGGATCCGAATTCTACCGGGTAGGGGAGGCGCTTTTCCCAAGGCAGTCTGGAGCATGCGC
TTTAGCAGCCCCGCTGGGCACTTGGCGCTACACAAGTGGCCTCTGGCCTCGCACACATTCCACATCC
