>Addgene plasmid #84879 | 2 gRNA concatmer | addgene partial sequence | sequence record 165569 | puro-variant-R 5'-gtgggcttgtactcggtcat-3'
ATGAGGAAGAGGAGAACAGCGCGGCAGACGTGCGCTTTTGAAGCGTGCAGAATGCCGGGCCTCCGGAGGA
CCTTCGGGCGCCCGCCCCGCCCCTGAGCCCGCCCCTGAGCCCGCCCCCGGACCCACCCCTTCCCAGCCTC
TGAGCCCAGAAAGCGAAGGAGCAAAGCTGCTATTGGCCGCTGCCCCAAAGGCCTACCCGCTTCCATTGCT
CAGCGGTGCTGTCCATCTGCACGAGACTAGTGAGACGTGCTACTTCCATTTGTCACGTCCTGCACGACGC
GAGCTGCGGGGCGGGGGGGAACTTCCTGACTAGGGGAGGAGTAGAAGGTGGCGCGAAGGGGCCACCAAAG
AACGGAGCCGGTTGGCGCCTACCGGTGGATGTGGAATGTGTGCGAGGCCAGAGGCCACTTGTGTAGCGCC
AAGTGCCCAGCGGGGCTGCTAAAGCGCATGCTCCAGACTGCCTTGGGAAAAGCGCCTCCCCTACCCGGTA
GAATTCGGATCCGGCGTAGTCGGGCACGTCGTAGGGGTAAAAAAGCACCGACTCGGTGCCACTTTTTCAA
GTTGATAACGGACTAGCCTTATTTTAACTTGCTATTTCTAGCTCTAAAACTGTCTTCTCGAAGACTCCGG
TGTTTCGTCCTTTCCACAAGATATATAAAGCCAAGAAATCGAAATACTTTCAAGTTACGGTAAGCATATG
ATAGTCCATTTTAAAACATAATTTTAAAACTGCAAACTACCCAAGAAATTATTACTTTCTACGTCACGTA
TTTTGTACTAATATCTTTGTGTTTACAGTCAAATTAATTCTAATTATCTCTCTAACAGCCTTGTATCGTA
TATGCAAATATGAAGGAATCATGGGAAATAGGCCCTCTTCCTGCCCGACCTTGGAGATCCTTGTCATCGT
CGT
