>Addgene plasmid #84879 | 2 gRNA concatmer | depositor partial sequence | sequence record 165595 | 2 gRNA concatmer sequence 786 bps
GGTCGGGCAGGAAGAGGGCCTATTTCCCATGATTCCTTCATATTTGCATATACGATACAAGGCTGTTAGA
GAGATAATTAGAATTAATTTGACTGTAAACACAAAGATATTAGTACAAAATACGTGACGTAGAAAGTAAT
AATTTCTTGGGTAGTTTGCAGTTTTAAAATTATGTTTTAAAATGGACTATCATATGCTTACCGTAACTTG
AAAGTATTTCGATTTCTTGGCTTTATATATCTTGTGGAAAGGACGAAACACCGGGTCTTCGAGAAGACGT
TTTAGAGCTAGAAATAGCAAGTTAAAATAAGGCTAGTCCGTTATCAACTTGAAAAAGTGGCACCGAGTCG
GTGCTTTTTTGACTACAAGGACGACGATGACAAGGATCTCCAAGGTCGGGCAGGAAGAGGGCCTATTTCC
CATGATTCCTTCATATTTGCATATACGATACAAGGCTGTTAGAGAGATAATTAGAATTAATTTGACTGTA
AACACAAAGATATTAGTACAAAATACGTGACGTAGAAAGTAATAATTTCTTGGGTAGTTTGCAGTTTTAA
AATTATGTTTTAAAATGGACTATCATATGCTTACCGTAACTTGAAAGTATTTCGATTTCTTGGCTTTATA
TATCTTGTGGAAAGGACGAAACACCGGAGTCTTCGAGAAGACAGTTTTAGAGCTAGAAATAGCAAGTTAA
AATAAGGCTAGTCCGTTATCAACTTGAAAAAGTGGCACCGAGTCGGTGCTTTTTTACCCCTACGACGTGC
CCGACTACGCCGGATC
