[The description below was written by a language model from this plasmid's Addgene catalogue record.]
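Description:
2 gRNA concatmer is an empty CRISPR guide RNA backbone built on pMSCVpuro, a murine stem cell virus-based retroviral vector of about 6.5 kb, and is catalogued as a mammalian expression and retroviral plasmid. It is propagated in bacteria under ampicillin selection, and a recombination-deficient strain is listed for growth, which is consistent with a plasmid that carries repeated elements such as retroviral long terminal repeats and tandem guide cassettes. The copy number is not recorded, and no feature table accompanies the entry, so the exact arrangement of elements cannot be confirmed from the record. The parental pMSCVpuro backbone normally provides LTRs, a packaging signal and a puromycin resistance cassette for selecting mammalian cells, but the record does not state which of these parts are retained here.

The construct has no insert as supplied. It is designed to accept two separate gRNA sequences, so that both guides are delivered from a single vector rather than from two co-transfected plasmids. The record does not state the promoters that drive the guides, the scaffold used or the cloning sites for inserting the guide sequences, and no Cas9 is mentioned, so the nuclease presumably has to be supplied separately.

According to the associated publication title, the concatemer system was developed for simultaneous knockout of paralogous genes in mouse small intestinal organoids. In that setting, redundancy between related genes can mask a phenotype unless both copies are disrupted together. The two-guide version suits targeting a pair of paralogues, or hitting one gene at two positions.
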