Addgene plasmid #84879: 2 gRNA concatmer
Purpose: (Empty Backbone) Empty concatmer vector in which 2 gRNAs can be inserted
Depositing lab: Bon-Kyoung Koo. Depositing organization: University of Cambridge. Publication: Simultaneous paralogue knockout using a CRISPR-concatemer in mouse small intestinal organoids. Andersson-Rolf A, Merenda A, Mustata RC, Li T, Dietmann S, Koo BK. Dev Biol. 2016 Oct 27. pii: S0012-1606(16)30479-1. doi: 10.1016/j.ydbio.2016.10.016. PubMed 27983963.
Backbone
  Vector backbone: pMSCVpuro
  Backbone manufacturer: Clontech
  Backbone size (bp): 6500
  Vector type: Mammalian Expression, Retroviral
Growth in bacteria
  Bacterial resistance: Ampicillin, 100 μg/mL
  Growth temperature: 37°C
  Growth strain: NEB Stable
  Copy number: Unknown
Terms and licenses: Academic/Nonprofit Terms; Industry Terms: Not Available to Industry
How to cite: 2 gRNA concatmer was a gift from Bon-Kyoung Koo (Addgene plasmid # 84879 ; http://n2t.net/addgene:84879 ; RRID:Addgene_84879)
